Addgene plasmid #38794: FASN
Purpose: Bacterial expression for structure determination; may not be full ORF
Depositing lab: Nicola Burgess-Brown. Depositing organization: University of Oxford.
Backbone
  Vector backbone: pNIC28-Bsa4
  Backbone manufacturer: SGC
  Vector type: Bacterial Expression
Growth in bacteria
  Bacterial resistance: Kanamycin, 50 μg/mL
  Growth temperature: 37°C
  Growth strain: Mach1
  Copy number: Low Copy
Gene/Insert
  Gene/Insert name: FASN (alt names: fatty acid synthase; PDB:2JFD)
  Species: H. sapiens (human)
  Insert size (bp): 1303
  GenBank ID: fatty acid synthase
  Entrez Gene: FASN (a.k.a. FAS, OA-519, SDR27X1)
  Tag / fusion protein: His Tev (N terminal on insert)
  Cloning method: Ligation Independent Cloning
  Sequencing primers: 5′ T7; 3′ T7-term
Terms and licenses: Academic/Nonprofit Terms; Industry Terms: Not Available to Industry
How to cite: FASN was a gift from Nicola Burgess-Brown (Addgene plasmid # 38794 ; http://n2t.net/addgene:38794 ; RRID:Addgene_38794)
