[The description below was written by a language model from this plasmid's Addgene catalogue record.]
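Description:
FASN is a bacterial expression plasmid built on the pNIC28-Bsa4 backbone from the SGC, carrying a fragment of human fatty acid synthase (FASN) for recombinant protein production aimed at structure determination. The plasmid is selected with kanamycin and is recorded as low copy; the record does not name the origin of replication, and no feature table is available to confirm individual elements.

The insert is about 1.3 kb, far shorter than the full FASN coding sequence, which fits the catalogue note that the construct may not contain the full ORF. It evidently encodes a single domain or region of this large multidomain enzyme, and the record links it to a deposited crystal structure, although it does not say which domain or residue boundaries are included. The fragment was introduced by ligation independent cloning, a restriction- and ligase-free method suited to the high-throughput construct generation typical of structural genomics. The encoded protein carries an N-terminal His tag followed by a TEV protease site, so it can be captured by immobilised metal affinity chromatography and the tag then cleaved off to leave near-native protein for crystallisation.

The promoter is not stated explicitly, but the listed sequencing primers (T7 forward and T7 terminator reverse) indicate that the insert lies between T7 promoter and terminator sequences, implying T7 RNA polymerase-driven expression in a suitable E. coli expression host. The strain listed in the record, Mach1, is a cloning and propagation strain. The construct is typically used to produce purified human FASN fragment for structural, biophysical or biochemical studies.
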