>Addgene plasmid #38794 | FASN | depositor partial sequence | sequence record 48851 | FASN sequence 1303 bps
ATGCACCATCATCATCATCATTCTTCTGGTGTAGATCTGGGTACCGAGAACCTGTACTTCCAATCCATGC
GTCTGCTGCGGGCCAGCGGACGCACCCCTGAGGCCGTGCAGAAGCTGCTGGAGCAGGGCCTCCGGCACAG
CCAGGACCTGGCTTTCCTGAGCATGCTGAACGACATCGCGGCTGTCCCCGCCACCGCCATGCCCTTCCGT
GGCTACGCTGTGCTGGGTGGTGAGCGCGGTGGCCCAGAGGTGCAGCAGGTGCCCGCTGGCGAGCGCCCGC
TCTGGTTCATCTGCTCTGGGATGGGCACACAGTGGCGCGGGATGGGGCTGAGCCTCATGCGCCTGGACCG
CTTCCGAGATTCCATCCTACGCTCCGATGAGGCTGTGAAGCCATTCGGCCTGAAGGTGTCACAGCTGCTG
CTGAGCACAGACGAGAGCACCTTTGATGACATCGTCCATTCGTTTGTGAGCCTGACTGCCATCCAGATAG
GCCTCATAGACCTGCTGAGCTGCATGGGGCTGAGGCCAGATGGCATCGTCGGCCACTCCCTGGGGGAGGT
GGCCTGTGGCTACGCCGACGGCTGCCTGTCCCAGGAGGAGGCCGTCCTCGCTGCCTACTGGAGGGGACAG
TGCATCAAAGAAGCCCATCTCCCGCCGGGCGCCATGGCAGCCGTGGGCTTGTCCTGGGAGGAGTGTAAAC
AGCGCTGCCCCCCGGGCGTGGTGCCCGCCTGCCACAACTCCAAGGACACAGTCACCATCTCGGGACCTCA
GGCCCCGGTGTTTGAGTTCGTGGAGCAGCTGAGGAAGGAGGGTGTGTTTGCCAAGGAGGTGCGGACCGGC
GGTATGGCCTTCCACTCCTACTTCATGGAGGCCATCGCACCCCCACTGCTGCAGGAGCTCAAGAAGGTGA
TCCGGGAGCCGAAGCCACGTTCAGCCCGCTGGCTCAGCACCTCTATCCCCGAGGCCCAGTGGCACAGCAG
CCTGGCACGCACGTCCTCCGCCGAGTACAATGTCAACAACCTGGTGAGCCCTGTGCTGTTCCAGGAGGCC
CTGTGGCACGTGCCTGAGCACGCGGTGGTGCTGGAGATCGCGCCCCACGCCCTGCTGCAGGCTGTCCTGA
AGCGTGGCCTGAAGCCGAGCTGCACCATCATCCCCCTGATGAAGAAGGATCACAGGGACAACCTGGAGTT
CTTCCTGGCCGGCATCGGCAGGCTGCACCTCTCAGGCATCGACGCCAACCCCAATGCCTTGTTCCCACCT
GTGGAGTTCCCAGCTTGACAGTAAAGGTGGATACGGATCCGAA
