>Addgene plasmid #38794 | FASN | addgene partial sequence | sequence record 50250 | T7_term
TAGGCCTCATAGACCTGCTGAGCTGCATGGGGCTGAGGCCAGATGGCATCGTCGGCCACTCCCTGGGGGA
GGTGGCCTGTGGCTACGCCGACGGCTGCCTGTCCCAGGAGGAGGCCGTCCTCGCTGCCTACTGGAGGGGA
CAGTGCATCAAAGAAGCCCATCTCCCGCCGGGCGCCATGGCAGCCGTGGGCTTGTCCTGGGAGGAGTGTA
AACAGCGCTGCCCCCCGGGCGTGGTGCCCGCCTGCCACAACTCCAAGGACACAGTCACCATCTCGGGACC
TCAGGCCCCGGTGTTTGAGTTCGTGGAGCAGCTGAGGAAGGAGGGTGTGTTTGCCAAGGAGGTGCGGACC
GGCGGTATGGCCTTCCACTCCTACTTCATGGAGGCCATCGCACCCCCACTGCTGCAGGAGCTCAAGAAGG
TGATCCGGGAGCCGAAGCCACGTTCAGCCCGCTGGCTCAGCACCTCTATCCCCGAGGCCCAGTGGCACAG
CAGCCTGGCACGCACGTCCTCCGCCGAGTACAATGTCAACAACCTGGTGAGCCCTGTGCTGTTCCAGGAG
GCCCTGTGGCACGTGCCTGAGCACGCGGTGGTGCTGGAGATCGCGCCCCACGCCCTGCTGCAGGCTGTCC
TGAAGCGTGGCCTGAAGCCGAGCTGCACCATCATCCCCCTGATGAAGAAGGATCACAGGGACAACCTGGA
GTTCTTCCTGGCCGGCATCGGCAGGCTGCACCTCTCAGGCATCGACGCCAACCCCAATGCCTTGTTCCCA
CCTGTGGAGTTCCCAGCTTGACAGTAAAGGTGGATACGGATCCGAATTCGAGCTCCGTCGACAAGCTTGC
GGCCGCAACTCGAGCACCACCACCACCACCAG
