>Addgene plasmid #38794 | FASN | addgene partial sequence | sequence record 52704 | T7 5'-TAATACGACTCACTATAGGG-3'
TCTAGAATATTTTGTTTAACTTTAAGAAGGAGATATACATATGCACCATCATCATCATCATTCTTCTGGT
GTAGATCTGGGTACCGAGAACCTGTACTTCCAATCCATGCGTCTGCTGCGGGCCAGCGGACGCACCCCTG
AGGCCGTGCAGAAGCTGCTGGAGCAGGGCCTCCGGCACAGCCAGGACCTGGCTTTCCTGAGCATGCTGAA
CGACATCGCGGCTGTCCCCGCCACCGCCATGCCCTTCCGTGGCTACGCTGTGCTGGGTGGTGAGCGCGGT
GGCCCAGAGGTGCAGCAGGTGCCCGCTGGCGAGCGCCCGCTCTGGTTCATCTGCTCTGGGATGGGCACAC
AGTGGCGCGGGATGGGGCTGAGCCTCATGCGCCTGGACCGCTTCCGAGATTCCATCCTACGCTCCGATGA
GGCTGTGAAGCCATTCGGCCTGAAGGTGTCACAGCTGCTGCTGAGCACAGACGAGAGCACCTTTGATGAC
ATCGTCCATTCGTTTGTGAGCCTGACTGCCATCCAGATAGGCCTCATAGACCTGCTGAGCTGCATGGGGC
TGAGGCCAGATGGCATCGTCGGCCACTCCCTGGGGGAGGTGGCCTGTGGCTACGCCGACGGCTGCCTGTC
CCAGGAGGAGGCCGTCCTCGCTGCCTACTGGAGGGGACAGTGCATCAAAGAAGCCCATCTCCCGCCGGGC
GCCATGGCAGCCGTGGGCTTGTCCTGGGAGGAGTGTAAACAGCGCTGCCCCCCGGGCGTGGTGCCCGCCT
GCCACAACTCCAAGGACACAGTCACCATCTCGGGACCTCAGGCCCCGGTGTTTGAGTTCGTGGAGCAGCT
GAGGAAGGAGGGTGTGTTTGCCAAGGAGGTGCGGACCGGCGGTATGGCCTTCCACTCCTACT
